Addgene plasmid #144240: TFORF2795
Purpose: Lentiviral vector for overexpressing transcription factor ORFs with unique 24-bp barcodes. Barcodes facilitate identification of transcription factors in pooled screens.
Depositing lab: Feng Zhang. Depositing organization: Broad Institute. Publication: A transcription factor atlas of directed differentiation. Joung J, Ma S, Tay T, Geiger-Schuller KR, Kirchgatterer PC, Verdine VK, Guo B, Arias-Garcia MA, Allen WE, Singh A, Kuksenko O, Abudayyeh OO, Gootenberg JS, Fu Z, Macrae RK, Buenrostro JD, Regev A, Zhang F. Cell. 2023 Jan 5;186(1):209-229.e26. doi: 10.1016/j.cell.2022.11.026. PubMed 36608654.
Backbone
  Vector backbone: pLX_TRC317
  Backbone manufacturer: Broad Institute Genetic Perturbation Platform
  Backbone size w/o insert (bp): 8264
  Vector type: Mammalian Expression, Lentiviral
  Selectable markers: Puromycin
Growth in bacteria
  Bacterial resistance: Ampicillin, 100 μg/mL
  Growth temperature: 37°C
  Growth strain: NEB Stable
  Copy number: High Copy
Gene/Insert
  Gene/Insert name: ZNF283
  Species: H. sapiens (human)
  Insert size (bp): 1724
  Entrez Gene: ZNF283 (a.k.a. HZF41)
  Promoter: EF1a
  Cloning method: Unknown
  Sequencing primers: 5′ GGGTGGAGACTGAAGTTAGGCCAG; 3′ CACATAGCGTAAAAGGAGCAACATAG
Terms and licenses: Academic/Nonprofit Terms; Industry Terms: Not Available to Industry
Depositor comments: NM_001297752,XM_017026638,XM_017026637,XM_017026639,ENST00000588797 . The transcription factor ORF portion of this plasmid was synthesized by Genewiz. Please test multiple small colonies in case of plasmid recombination. To make this collection available in a timely manner, a portion of this collection was not fully sequenced by Addgene. If an Addgene verified full plasmid sequence is not available, please contact us prior to placing an order to request the full sequence.
How to cite: TFORF2795 was a gift from Feng Zhang (Addgene plasmid # 144240 ; http://n2t.net/addgene:144240 ; RRID:Addgene_144240)
