[The description below was written by a language model from this plasmid's Addgene catalogue record and pLannotate feature annotations shown in this document.]
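Description:
TFORF2795 is a third-generation-style, self-inactivating lentiviral expression plasmid built on the pLX_TRC317 backbone and carrying the human zinc-finger gene ZNF283 (also known as HZF41). It belongs to a barcoded transcription factor ORF collection in which each ORF is paired with a unique 24-bp barcode so that individual factors can be identified by sequencing in pooled overexpression screens. In bacteria it is maintained through a high-copy ColE1/pUC-type origin and selected with ampicillin via the bla gene. An f1 origin and remnants of a lac/lacZα cloning region flanked by T3 and T7 promoters are also present in the backbone. The depositor warns that the plasmid can recombine, as is common for LTR-containing vectors.

The viral genome is transcribed from an RSV promoter fused to a truncated HIV-1 5' LTR, followed by the Ψ packaging signal with a gag fragment, and the RRE for Rev-dependent nuclear export. It ends in a ΔU3 3' LTR that inactivates LTR-driven transcription after integration, with an SV40 polyadenylation signal downstream. Between the LTRs, an SV40 early promoter drives puromycin N-acetyltransferase for selection of transduced mammalian cells. A cPPT/CTS element lies between this cassette and the EF-1α promoter, which drives the ZNF283 ORF, and a WPRE downstream enhances transcript expression. The annotation tool matched only the two ends of the ZNF283 coding region, although the span between them fits the stated insert size of about 1.7 kb. The barcode itself is not annotated, so the table does not show its position. A short U6 promoter fragment sits just after the ORF, and its role is not stated.
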