Features (pLannotate 1.2.2; 32 found; start..end, strand, type, name):
      5..231     +  promoter       RSV promoter: Rous sarcoma virus enhancer/promoter
    232..412     +  LTR            5' LTR (truncated): truncated 5' long terminal repeat (LTR) from HIV-1
    459..584     +  misc_feature   HIV-1 Ψ: packaging signal of human immunodeficiency virus type 1
    568..931     +  CDS            HIV-1 gag (fragment): gag protein from human immunodeficiency virus 1; gag
   1077..1310    +  misc_feature   RRE: The Rev response element (RRE) of HIV-1 allows for Rev-dependent mRNA export from the nucleus to the cytoplasm.
   1687..1713    +  CDS            Rev (fragment): human immunodeficiency virus 1 (HIV-1) Rev protein; rev; enhances nuclear export of unspliced and incompletely spliced viral mRNAs
   1720..1743    +  promoter       SV40 promoter (fragment): SV40 early promoter
   1744..1815    +  promoter       SV40 promoter (fragment): SV40 enhancer and early promoter
   1839..1974    +  rep_origin     SV40 ori: SV40 origin of replication
   2020..2616    +  CDS            PuroR (fragment): puromycin N-acetyltransferase; pac from Streptomyces; confers resistance to puromycin
   2665..2782    +  misc_feature   cPPT/CTS: central polypurine tract and central termination sequence of HIV-1
   2847..2913    +  CDS            small t antigen (fragment): SV40 (simian virus 40) small t antigen
   2920..4098    +  promoter       EF-1α promoter: strong constitutive promoter for human elongation factor EF-1α
   4115..4369    +  CDS            ZNF283 (fragment): ZN283_HUMAN - Experimental evidence at protein level: Swiss-Prot protein existence level 1. May be involved in transcriptional regulation. From Homo sapiens (Human).
   5606..5734    +  CDS            ZNF283 (fragment): ZN283_HUMAN - Experimental evidence at protein level: Swiss-Prot protein existence level 1. May be involved in transcriptional regulation. From Homo sapiens (Human).
   5750..5803    +  promoter       U6 promoter (fragment): RNA polymerase III promoter for human U6 snRNA
   5845..6433    +  misc_feature   WPRE: woodchuck hepatitis virus posttranscriptional regulatory element
   6484..6503    +  misc_feature   cPPT/CTS (fragment): central polypurine tract and central termination sequence of HIV-1
   6505..6738    +  LTR            3' LTR (ΔU3): self-inactivating 3' long terminal repeat (LTR) from HIV-1
   6816..6937    +  polyA_signal   SV40 poly(A) signal: SV40 polyadenylation signal
   6977..7112    +  rep_origin     SV40 ori: SV40 origin of replication
   7133..7151    -  promoter       T7 promoter: promoter for bacteriophage T7 RNA polymerase
   7159..7314    +  CDS            lacZα (fragment): LacZα fragment of β-galactosidase; lacZ fragment
   7319..7747    +  rep_origin     f1 ori (sequence partly withheld): f1 bacteriophage origin of replication; arrow indicates direction of (+) strand synthesis
   7800..7904    +  promoter       AmpR promoter: bla
   7905..8765    +  CDS            AmpR: β-lactamase; bla; confers resistance to ampicillin, carbenicillin, and related antibiotics
   8936..9524    +  rep_origin     ori: high-copy-number ColE1/pMB1/pBR322/pUC origin of replication
   9707..9799    +  CDS            lacI (fragment): lac repressor; lacI; The lac repressor binds to the lac operator to inhibit transcription in E. coli. This inhibition can be relieved by adding lactose or isopropyl-β-D-thiogalactopyranoside (IPTG).
   9812..9833    +  protein_bind   CAP binding site: CAP binding activates transcription in the presence of cAMP. E. coli catabolite activator protein
   9848..9878    +  promoter       lac promoter: promoter for the E. coli lac operon
   9886..9902    +  protein_bind   lac operator: The lac repressor binds to the lac operator to inhibit transcription in E. coli. This inhibition can be relieved by adding lactose or isopropyl-β-D-thiogalactopyranoside (IPTG). lac repressor encoded by lacI
   9947..9965    +  promoter       T3 promoter: promoter for bacteriophage T3 RNA polymerase
>Addgene plasmid #144240 | TFORF2795 | addgene full sequence | sequence record 404116 | Addgene NGS Result
TTAATGTAGTCTTATGCAATACTCTTGTAGTCTTGCAACATGGTAACGATGAGTTAGCAACATGCCTTAC
AAGGAGAGAAAAAGCACCGTGCATGCCGATTGGTGGAAGTAAGGTGGTACGATCGTGCCTTATTAGGAAG
GCAACAGACGGGTCTGACATGGATTGGACGAACCACTGAATTGCCGCATTGCAGAGATATTGTATTTAAG
TGCCTAGCTCGATACATAAACGGGTCTCTCTGGTTAGACCAGATCTGAGCCTGGGAGCTCTCTGGCTAAC
TAGGGAACCCACTGCTTAAGCCTCAATAAAGCTTGCCTTGAGTGCTTCAAGTAGTGTGTGCCCGTCTGTT
GTGTGACTCTGGTAACTAGAGATCCCTCAGACCCTTTTAGTCAGTGTGGAAAATCTCTAGCAGTGGCGCC
CGAACAGGGACTTGAAAGCGAAAGGGAAACCAGAGGAGCTCTCTCGACGCAGGACTCGGCTTGCTGAAGC
GCGCACGGCAAGAGGCGAGGGGCGGCGACTGGTGAGTACGCCAAAAATTTTGACTAGCGGAGGCTAGAAG
GAGAGAGATGGGTGCGAGAGCGTCAGTATTAAGCGGGGGAGAATTAGATCGCGATGGGAAAAAATTCGGT
TAAGGCCAGGGGGAAAGAAAAAATATAAATTAAAACATATAGTATGGGCAAGCAGGGAGCTAGAACGATT
CGCAGTTAATCCTGGCCTGTTAGAAACATCAGAAGGCTGTAGACAAATACTGGGACAGCTACAACCATCC
CTTCAGACAGGATCAGAAGAACTTAGATCATTATATAATACAGTAGCAACCCTCTATTGTGTGCATCAAA
GGATAGAGATAAAAGACACCAAGGAAGCTTTAGACAAGATAGAGGAAGAGCAAAACAAAAGTAAGACCAC
CGCACAGCAAGCGGCCGCTGATCTTCAGACCTGGAGGAGGAGATATGAGGGACAATTGGAGAAGTGAATT
ATATAAATATAAAGTAGTAAAAATTGAACCATTAGGAGTAGCACCCACCAAGGCAAAGAGAAGAGTGGTG
CAGAGAGAAAAAAGAGCAGTGGGAATAGGAGCTTTGTTCCTTGGGTTCTTGGGAGCAGCAGGAAGCACTA
TGGGCGCAGCGTCAATGACGCTGACGGTACAGGCCAGACAATTATTGTCTGGTATAGTGCAGCAGCAGAA
CAATTTGCTGAGGGCTATTGAGGCGCAACAGCATCTGTTGCAACTCACAGTCTGGGGCATCAAGCAGCTC
CAGGCAAGAATCCTGGCTGTGGAAAGATACCTAAAGGATCAACAGCTCCTGGGGATTTGGGGTTGCTCTG
GAAAACTCATTTGCACCACTGCTGTGCCTTGGAATGCTAGTTGGAGTAATAAATCTCTGGAACAGATTTG
GAATCACACGACCTGGATGGAGTGGGACAGAGAAATTAACAATTACACAAGCTTAATACACTCCTTAATT
GAAGAATCGCAAAACCAGCAAGAAAAGAATGAACAAGAATTATTGGAATTAGATAAATGGGCAAGTTTGT
GGAATTGGTTTAACATAACAAATTGGCTGTGGTATATAAAATTATTCATAATGATAGTAGGAGGCTTGGT
AGGTTTAAGAATAGTTTTTGCTGTACTTTCTATAGTGAATAGAGTTAGGCAGGGATATTCACCATTATCG
TTTCAGACCCACCTCCCAACCCCGAGGGGACCCATGCATTGCATCTCAATTAGTCAGCAACCAGGTGTGG
AAAGTCCCCAGGCTCCCCAGCAGGCAGAAGTATGCAAAGCATGCGTCTCAATTAGTCAGCAACCATAGTC
CCGCCCCTAACTCCGCCCATCCCGCCCCTAACTCCGCCCAGTTCCGCCCATTCTCCGCCCCATGGCTGAC
TAATTTTTTTTATTTATGCAGAGGCCGAGGCCGCCTCGGCCTCTGAGCTATTCCAGAAGTAGTGAGGAGG
CTTTTTTGGAGGCCTAGGCTTTTGCAAAAAGCTTTCTAGAGGTACCACCGGAGCTTACCATGACCGAGTA
CAAGCCCACGGTGCGCCTCGCCACCCGCGACGACGTCCCCAGGGCCGTACGCACCCTCGCCGCCGCGTTC
GCCGACTACCCCGCCACGCGCCACACCGTCGATCCGGACCGCCACATCGAGCGGGTCACCGAGCTGCAAG
AACTCTTCCTCACGCGCGTCGGGCTCGACATCGGCAAGGTGTGGGTCGCGGACGACGGCGCCGCCGTGGC
GGTCTGGACCACGCCGGAGAGCGTCGAAGCGGGGGCGGTGTTCGCCGAGATCGGCCCGCGCATGGCCGAG
TTGAGCGGTTCCCGGCTGGCCGCGCAGCAACAGATGGAAGGCCTCCTGGCGCCGCACCGGCCCAAGGAGC
CCGCGTGGTTCCTGGCCACCGTCGGCGTCTCGCCCGACCACCAGGGCAAGGGTCTGGGCAGCGCCGTCGT
GCTCCCCGGAGTGGAGGCGGCCGAGCGCGCCGGGGTGCCCGCCTTCCTGGAGACCTCCGCGCCCCGCAAC
CTCCCCTTCTACGAGCGGCTCGGCTTCACCGTCACCGCCGACGTCGAGGTGCCCGAAGGACCGCGCACCT
GGTGCATGACCCGCAAGCCCGGTGCCAGTTAACGAATTCTAGATCTTGAGACAAATGGCAGTATTCATCC
ACAATTTTAAAAGAAAAGGGGGGATTGGGGGGTACAGTGCAGGGGAAAGAATAGTAGACATAATAGCAAC
AGACATACAAACTAAAGAATTACAAAAACAAATTACAAAAATTCAAAATTTTCGGGTTTATTACAGGGAC
AGCAGAGATCCACTTTGGCGCCGGCTCGAGGCCTGCAGGTGCAAAGATGGATAAAGTTTTAAACAGAGAG
GAATCTTTGCAGCTAATGGACCTTCTAGGTCTTGAAAGGAGTGGGAATTGGCTCCGGTGCCCGTCAGTGG
GCAGAGCGCACATCGCCCACAGTCCCCGAGAAGTTGGGGGGAGGGGTCGGCAATTGAACCGGTGCCTAGA
GAAGGTGGCGCGGGGTAAACTGGGAAAGTGATGTCGTGTACTGGCTCCGCCTTTTTCCCGAGGGTGGGGG
AGAACCGTATATAAGTGCAGTAGTCGCCGTGAACGTTCTTTTTCGCAACGGGTTTGCCGCCAGAACACAG
GTAAGTGCCGTGTGTGGTTCCCGCGGGCCTGGCCTCTTTACGGGTTATGGCCCTTGCGTGCCTTGAATTA
CTTCCACCTGGCTGCAGTACGTGATTCTTGATCCCGAGCTTCGGGTTGGAAGTGGGTGGGAGAGTTCGAG
GCCTTGCGCTTAAGGAGCCCCTTCGCCTCGTGCTTGAGTTGAGGCCTGGCCTGGGCGCTGGGGCCGCCGC
GTGCGAATCTGGTGGCACCTTCGCGCCTGTCTCGCTGCTTTCGATAAGTCTCTAGCCATTTAAAATTTTT
GATGACCTGCTGCGACGCTTTTTTTCTGGCAAGATAGTCTTGTAAATGCGGGCCAAGATCTGCACACTGG
TATTTCGGTTTTTGGGGCCGCGGGCGGCGACGGGGCCCGTGCGTCCCAGCGCACATGTTCGGCGAGGCGG
GGCCTGCGAGCGCGGCCACCGAGAATCGGACGGGGGTAGTCTCAAGCTGGCCGGCCTGCTCTGGTGCCTG
GCCTCGCGCCGCCGTGTATCGCCCCGCCCTGGGCGGCAAGGCTGGCCCGGTCGGCACCAGTTGCGTGAGC
GGAAAGATGGCCGCTTCCCGGCCCTGCTGCAGGGAGCTCAAAATGGAGGACGCGGCGCTCGGGAGAGCGG
GCGGGTGAGTCACCCACACAAAGGAAAAGGGCCTTTCCGTCCTCAGCCGTCGCTTCATGTGACTCCACGG
AGTACCGGGCGCCGTCCAGGCACCTCGATTAGTTCTCGAGCTTTTGGAGTACGTCGTCTTTAGGTTGGGG
GGAGGGGTTTTATGCGATGGAGTTTCCCCACACTGAGTGGGTGGAGACTGAAGTTAGGCCAGCTTGGCAC
TTGATGTAATTCTCCTTGGAATTTGCCCTTTTTGAGTTTGGATCTTGGTTCATTCTCAAGCCTCAGACAG
TGGTTCAAAGTTTTTTTCTTCCATTTCAGGTGTCGTGAGGCTAGCACCGCCACCATGAAGGACAAAAGTA
AAACCCTTGGCCTTGAGGCATCCATCTTCAGAAATAATTGGAAGTGCAAAAGCATATTCGAGGGACTAAA
AGGACATCAAGAGGGATACTTCAGTCAAATGATAATCAGCTATGAAAAAATACCTTCTTACAGAAAAAGT
AAATCTCTTACTCCACATCAAAGAATTCATAATACAGAGAAATCCTATGTTTGTAAGGAATGTGGGAAGG
CTTGCAGTCATGGCTCAAAACTTGTTCAACATGAGAGAACTCATACAGCTGAAAAACACTTTGAATGTAA
AGAATGTGGGAAGAATTATTTAAGTGCCTATCAACTCAATGTGCATCAGAGATTTCATACTGGTGAGAAA
CCCTATGAGTGTAAGGAATGTGGGAAGACCTTTAGCTGGGGATCAAGCCTTGTTAAACATGAGAGAATTC
ACACTGGTGAGAAACCCTATGAATGTAAAGAATGTGGGAAGGCCTTTAGTCGTGGCTATCACCTTACCCA
ACATCAGAAAATTCATACTGGTGTGAAATCTTATAAATGTAAGGAATGTGGGAAGGCCTTTTTTTGGGGC
TCAAGCCTTGCTAAACATGAGATAATTCATACAGGTGAGAAACCTTATAAATGTAAAGAATGTGGGAAGG
CCTTCAGTCGTGGCTATCAGCTTACTCAGCATCAGAAAATCCATACTGGTAAGAAACCTTATGAATGTAA
AATATGTGGAAAGGCTTTTTGTTGGGGCTATCAACTTACTCGACATCAGATATTTCATACTGGTGAGAAA
CCCTATGAATGCAAGGAATGTGGGAAGGCTTTTAATTGCGGATCAAGTCTTATTCAACATGAAAGAATTC
ATACTGGTGAGAAACCTTATGAATGTAAAGAATGTGGAAAGGCCTTTAGTCGTGGCTATCACCTTTCTCA
ACATCAGAAAATCCATACTGGTGAGAAACCTTTTGAATGTAAGGAATGTGGGAAGGCCTTTAGTTGGGGT
TCAAGCCTTGTTAAACATGAGAGAGTTCATACTGGTGAGAAATCCCATGAATGTAAAGAATGCGGAAAGA
CCTTTTGTAGTGGGTATCAACTTACTCGACATCAGGTATTTCACACTGGTGAGAAACCCTATGAATGTAA
GGAATGTGGGAAGGCTTTTAATTGTGGATCAAGCCTTGTTCAACATGAAAGAATCCATACAGGGGAGAAA
CCCTATGAATGTAAAGAATGTGGGAAGGCTTTTAGTCGTGGCTATCACCTTACTCAACATCAGAAAATTC
ATACCGGTGAGAAACCTTTCAAATGTAAGGAATGTGGGAAGGCCTTCAGTTGGGGTTCAAGCCTAGTTAA
GCATGAGAGAGTCCATACTAATGAGAAGTCTTATGAATGTAAAGACTGTGGGAAGGCCTTTGGTAGTGGC
TATCAACTTAGTGTTCATCAGAGATTTCATACTGGTGAGAAGCTTTATCAACGTAAGGAATTCGGGAAGA
CCTTTACTTGTGGCTCAAAACTTGTTCATGAGAGAACTCATAGTAATGATAAACCCTACAAATATAACGA
ATGTGGGGAAGCCTTTCTGTGGACAACTTACTCAAATGAGAAAATTGATACTGATGAAACCTTATAGTAA
TGAACTAGTCCGTAACTTGAAAGTATTTCGATTTCTTGGCTTTATATATCTTGTGGAAAGGACGACGTAG
ACCACATCCGCAATACCGCACGCGTTAAGTCGACAATCAACCTCTGGATTACAAAATTTGTGAAAGATTG
ACTGGTATTCTTAACTATGTTGCTCCTTTTACGCTATGTGGATACGCTGCTTTAATGCCTTTGTATCATG
CTATTGCTTCCCGTATGGCTTTCATTTTCTCCTCCTTGTATAAATCCTGGTTGCTGTCTCTTTATGAGGA
GTTGTGGCCCGTTGTCAGGCAACGTGGCGTGGTGTGCACTGTGTTTGCTGACGCAACCCCCACTGGTTGG
GGCATTGCCACCACCTGTCAGCTCCTTTCCGGGACTTTCGCTTTCCCCCTCCCTATTGCCACGGCGGAAC
TCATCGCCGCCTGCCTTGCCCGCTGCTGGACAGGGGCTCGGCTGTTGGGCACTGACAATTCCGTGGTGTT
GTCGGGGAAATCATCGTCCTTTCCTTGGCTGCTCGCCTGTGTTGCCACCTGGATTCTGCGCGGGACGTCC
TTCTGCTACGTCCCTTCGGCCCTCAATCCAGCGGACCTTCCTTCCCGCGGCCTGCTGCCGGCTCTGCGGC
CTCTTCCGCGTCTTCGCCTTCGCCCTCAGACGAGTCGGATCTCCCTTTGGGCCGCCTCCCCGCGTCGACT
TTAAGACCAATGACTTACAAGGCAGCTGTAGATCTTAGCCACTTTTTAAAAGAAAAGGGGGGACTGGAAG
GGCTAATTCACTCCCAACGAAGACAAGATCTGCTTTTTGCTTGTACTGGGTCTCTCTGGTTAGACCAGAT
CTGAGCCTGGGAGCTCTCTGGCTAACTAGGGAACCCACTGCTTAAGCCTCAATAAAGCTTGCCTTGAGTG
CTTCAAGTAGTGTGTGCCCGTCTGTTGTGTGACTCTGGTAACTAGAGATCCCTCAGACCCTTTTAGTCAG
TGTGGAAAATCTCTAGCAGTACGTATAGTAGTTCATGTCATCTTATTATTCAGTATTTATAACTTGCAAA
GAAATGAATATCAGAGAGTGAGAGGAACTTGTTTATTGCAGCTTATAATGGTTACAAATAAAGCAATAGC
ATCACAAATTTCACAAATAAAGCATTTTTTTCACTGCATTCTAGTTGTGGTTTGTCCAAACTCATCAATG
TATCTTATCATGTCTGGCTCTAGCTATCCCGCCCCTAACTCCGCCCATCCCGCCCCTAACTCCGCCCAGT
TCCGCCCATTCTCCGCCCCATGGCTGACTAATTTTTTTTATTTATGCAGAGGCCGAGGCCGCCTCGGCCT
CTGAGCTATTCCAGAAGTAGTGAGGAGGCTTTTTTGGAGGCCTAGGGACGTACCCAATTCGCCCTATAGT
GAGTCGTATTACGCGCGCTCACTGGCCGTCGTTTTACAACGTCGTGACTGGGAAAACCCTGGCGTTACCC
AACTTAATCGCCTTGCAGCACATCCCCCTTTCGCCAGCTGGCGTAATAGCGAAGAGGCCCGCACCGATCG
CCCTTCCCAACAGTTGCGCAGCCTGAATGGCGAATGGG
[124 nt withheld, positions 7319-7442]
C
[91 nt withheld, positions 7444-7534]
A
[49 nt withheld, positions 7536-7584]
CCTTTGACGTTGGAGTCCACGTTCTTT
[37 nt withheld, positions 7612-7648]
ACCCTATCTCGGTCTATTCTTTTGATTTATAAGGGATTTTGCCGATTTCGGCCTATTGGTTAAAAAATGA
GCTGATTTAACAAAAATTTAACGCGAATTTTAACAAAATATTAACGCTTACAATTTAGGTGGCACTTTTC
GGGGAAATGTGCGCGGAACCCCTATTTGTTTATTTTTCTAAATACATTCAAATATGTATCCGCTCATGAG
ACAATAACCCTGATAAATGCTTCAATAATATTGAAAAAGGAAGAGTATGAGTATTCAACATTTCCGTGTC
GCCCTTATTCCCTTTTTTGCGGCATTTTGCCTTCCTGTTTTTGCTCACCCAGAAACGCTGGTGAAAGTAA
AAGATGCTGAAGATCAGTTGGGTGCACGAGTGGGTTACATCGAACTGGATCTCAACAGCGGTAAGATCCT
TGAGAGTTTTCGCCCCGAAGAACGTTTTCCAATGATGAGCACTTTTAAAGTTCTGCTATGTGGCGCGGTA
TTATCCCGTATTGACGCCGGGCAAGAGCAACTCGGTCGCCGCATACACTATTCTCAGAATGACTTGGTTG
AGTACTCACCAGTCACAGAAAAGCATCTTACGGATGGCATGACAGTAAGAGAATTATGCAGTGCTGCCAT
AACCATGAGTGATAACACTGCGGCCAACTTACTTCTGACAACGATCGGAGGACCGAAGGAGCTAACCGCT
TTTTTGCACAACATGGGGGATCATGTAACTCGCCTTGATCGTTGGGAACCGGAGCTGAATGAAGCCATAC
CAAACGACGAGCGTGACACCACGATGCCTGTAGCAATGGCAACAACGTTGCGCAAACTATTAACTGGCGA
ACTACTTACTCTAGCTTCCCGGCAACAATTAATAGACTGGATGGAGGCGGATAAAGTTGCAGGACCACTT
CTGCGCTCGGCCCTTCCGGCTGGCTGGTTTATTGCTGATAAATCTGGAGCCGGTGAGCGTGGGTCTCGCG
GTATCATTGCAGCACTGGGGCCAGATGGTAAGCCCTCCCGTATCGTAGTTATCTACACGACGGGGAGTCA
GGCAACTATGGATGAACGAAATAGACAGATCGCTGAGATAGGTGCCTCACTGATTAAGCATTGGTAACTG
TCAGACCAAGTTTACTCATATATACTTTAGATTGATTTAAAACTTCATTTTTAATTTAAAAGGATCTAGG
TGAAGATCCTTTTTGATAATCTCATGACCAAAATCCCTTAACGTGAGTTTTCGTTCCACTGAGCGTCAGA
CCCCGTAGAAAAGATCAAAGGATCTTCTTGAGATCCTTTTTTTCTGCGCGTAATCTGCTGCTTGCAAACA
AAAAAACCACCGCTACCAGCGGTGGTTTGTTTGCCGGATCAAGAGCTACCAACTCTTTTTCCGAAGGTAA
CTGGCTTCAGCAGAGCGCAGATACCAAATACTGTTCTTCTAGTGTAGCCGTAGTTAGGCCACCACTTCAA
GAACTCTGTAGCACCGCCTACATACCTCGCTCTGCTAATCCTGTTACCAGTGGCTGCTGCCAGTGGCGAT
AAGTCGTGTCTTACCGGGTTGGACTCAAGACGATAGTTACCGGATAAGGCGCAGCGGTCGGGCTGAACGG
GGGGTTCGTGCACACAGCCCAGCTTGGAGCGAACGACCTACACCGAACTGAGATACCTACAGCGTGAGCT
ATGAGAAAGCGCCACGCTTCCCGAAGGGAGAAAGGCGGACAGGTATCCGGTAAGCGGCAGGGTCGGAACA
GGAGAGCGCACGAGGGAGCTTCCAGGGGGAAACGCCTGGTATCTTTATAGTCCTGTCGGGTTTCGCCACC
TCTGACTTGAGCGTCGATTTTTGTGATGCTCGTCAGGGGGGCGGAGCCTATGGAAAAACGCCAGCAACGC
GGCCTTTTTACGGTTCCTGGCCTTTTGCTGGCCTTTTGCTCACATGTTCTTTCCTGCGTTATCCCCTGAT
TCTGTGGATAACCGTATTACCGCCTTTGAGTGAGCTGATACCGCTCGCCGCAGCCGAACGACCGAGCGCA
GCGAGTCAGTGAGCGAGGAAGCGGAAGAGCGCCCAATACGCAAACCGCCTCTCCCCGCGCGTTGGCCGAT
TCATTAATGCAGCTGGCACGACAGGTTTCCCGACTGGAAAGCGGGCAGTGAGCGCAACGCAATTAATGTG
AGTTAGCTCACTCATTAGGCACCCCAGGCTTTACACTTTATGCTTCCGGCTCGTATGTTGTGTGGAATTG
TGAGCGGATAACAATTTCACACAGGAAACAGCTATGACCATGATTACGCCAAGCGCGCAATTAACCCTCA
CTAAAGGGAACAAAAGCTGGAGCTGCAAGC
