>Addgene plasmid #144240 | TFORF2795 | depositor partial sequence | sequence record 284835 | Insert
ACCGCCACCATGAAGGACAAAAGTAAAACCCTTGGCCTTGAGGCATCCATCTTCAGAAATAATTGGAAGT
GCAAAAGCATATTCGAGGGACTAAAAGGACATCAAGAGGGATACTTCAGTCAAATGATAATCAGCTATGA
AAAAATACCTTCTTACAGAAAAAGTAAATCTCTTACTCCACATCAAAGAATTCATAATACAGAGAAATCC
TATGTTTGTAAGGAATGTGGGAAGGCTTGCAGTCATGGCTCAAAACTTGTTCAACATGAGAGAACTCATA
CAGCTGAAAAACACTTTGAATGTAAAGAATGTGGGAAGAATTATTTAAGTGCCTATCAACTCAATGTGCA
TCAGAGATTTCATACTGGTGAGAAACCCTATGAGTGTAAGGAATGTGGGAAGACCTTTAGCTGGGGATCA
AGCCTTGTTAAACATGAGAGAATTCACACTGGTGAGAAACCCTATGAATGTAAAGAATGTGGGAAGGCCT
TTAGTCGTGGCTATCACCTTACCCAACATCAGAAAATTCATACTGGTGTGAAATCTTATAAATGTAAGGA
ATGTGGGAAGGCCTTTTTTTGGGGCTCAAGCCTTGCTAAACATGAGATAATTCATACAGGTGAGAAACCT
TATAAATGTAAAGAATGTGGGAAGGCCTTCAGTCGTGGCTATCAGCTTACTCAGCATCAGAAAATCCATA
CTGGTAAGAAACCTTATGAATGTAAAATATGTGGAAAGGCTTTTTGTTGGGGCTATCAACTTACTCGACA
TCAGATATTTCATACTGGTGAGAAACCCTATGAATGCAAGGAATGTGGGAAGGCTTTTAATTGCGGATCA
AGTCTTATTCAACATGAAAGAATTCATACTGGTGAGAAACCTTATGAATGTAAAGAATGTGGAAAGGCCT
TTAGTCGTGGCTATCACCTTTCTCAACATCAGAAAATCCATACTGGTGAGAAACCTTTTGAATGTAAGGA
ATGTGGGAAGGCCTTTAGTTGGGGTTCAAGCCTTGTTAAACATGAGAGAGTTCATACTGGTGAGAAATCC
CATGAATGTAAAGAATGCGGAAAGACCTTTTGTAGTGGGTATCAACTTACTCGACATCAGGTATTTCACA
CTGGTGAGAAACCCTATGAATGTAAGGAATGTGGGAAGGCTTTTAATTGTGGATCAAGCCTTGTTCAACA
TGAAAGAATCCATACAGGGGAGAAACCCTATGAATGTAAAGAATGTGGGAAGGCTTTTAGTCGTGGCTAT
CACCTTACTCAACATCAGAAAATTCATACCGGTGAGAAACCTTTCAAATGTAAGGAATGTGGGAAGGCCT
TCAGTTGGGGTTCAAGCCTAGTTAAGCATGAGAGAGTCCATACTAATGAGAAGTCTTATGAATGTAAAGA
CTGTGGGAAGGCCTTTGGTAGTGGCTATCAACTTAGTGTTCATCAGAGATTTCATACTGGTGAGAAGCTT
TATCAACGTAAGGAATTCGGGAAGACCTTTACTTGTGGCTCAAAACTTGTTCATGAGAGAACTCATAGTA
ATGATAAACCCTACAAATATAACGAATGTGGGGAAGCCTTTCTGTGGACAACTTACTCAAATGAGAAAAT
TGATACTGATGAAACCTTATAGTAATGAACTAGTCCGTAACTTGAAAGTATTTCGATTTCTTGGCTTTAT
ATATCTTGTGGAAAGGACGACGTAGACCACATCCGCAATACCGC
