>Addgene plasmid #144240 | TFORF2795 | depositor partial sequence | sequence record 284836 | Barcode
CGTAGACCACATCCGCAATACCGC
